>Addgene plasmid #196695 | mBFP-APPP1-mGFP | addgene full sequence | sequence record 386451 | Addgene NGS Result
AACAAAATATTAACGCTTACAATTTCCATTCGCCATTCAGGCTGCGCAACTGTTGGGAAGGGCGATCGGT
GCGGGCCTCTTCGCTATTACGCCAGCTGGCGAAAGGGGGATGTGCTGCAAGGCGATTAAGTTGGGTAACG
CCAGGGTTTTCCCAGTCACGACGTTGTAAAACGACGGCCAGTGCCAAGCTGATCTATACATTGAATCAAT
ATTGGCAATTAGCCATATTAGTCATTGGTTATATAGCATAAATCAATATTGGCTATTGGCCATTGCATAC
GTTGTATCTATATCATAATATGTACATTTATATTGGCTCATGTCCAATATGACCGCCATGTTGACATTGA
TTATTGACTAGTTATTAATAGTAATCAATTACGGGGTCATTAGTTCATAGCCCATATATGGAGTTCCGCG
TTACATAACTTACGGTAAATGGCCCGCCTGGCTGACCGCCCAACGACCCCCGCCCATTGACGTCAATAAT
GACGTATGTTCCCATAGTAACGCCAATAGGGACTTTCCATTGACGTCAATGGGTGGAGTATTTACGGTAA
ACTGCCCACTTGGCAGTACATCAAGTGTATCATATGCCAAGTCCGCCCCCTATTGACGTCAATGACGGTA
AATGGCCCGCCTGGCATTATGCCCAGTACATGACCTTACGGGACTTTCCTACTTGGCAGTACATCTACGT
ATTAGTCATCGCTATTACCATGGTGATGCGGTTTTGGCAGTACACCAATGGGCGTGGATAGCGGTTTGAC
TCACGGGGATTTCCAAGTCTCCACCCCATTGACGTCAATGGGAGTTTGTTTTGGCACCAAAATCAACGGG
ACTTTCCAAAATGTCGTAATAACCCCGCCCCGTTGACGCAAATGGGCGGTAGGCGTGTACGGTGGGAGGT
CTATATAAGCAGAGCTCGTTTAGTGAACCGTCAGAATTTTGTAATACGACTCACTATAGGGCGGCCGGGA
ATTCGTCGACTGGATCCGGTACCGAGGAGATCTGCCGCCGCGATCGCCATGCTGCCCGGTTTGGCACTGC
TCCTGCTGGCCGCCTGGACGGCTCGGGCGGCTAGCATGAGCGAGCTGATTAAGGAGAACATGCACATGAA
GCTGTACATGGAGGGCACCGTGGACAACCATCACTTCAAGTGCACATCCGAGGGCGAAGGCAAGCCCTAC
GAGGGCACCCAGACCATGAGAATCAAGGTGGTCGAGGGCGGCCCTCTCCCCTTCGCCTTCGACATCCTGG
CTACTAGCTTCCTCTACGGCAGCAAGACCTTCATCAACCACACCCAGGGCATCCCCGACTTCTTCAAGCA
GTCCTTCCCTGAGGGCTTCACATGGGAGAGAGTCACCACATACGAAGACGGGGGCGTGCTGACCGCTACC
CAGGACACCAGCCTCCAGGACGGCTGCCTCATCTACAACGTCAAGATCAGAGGGGTGAACTTCACATCCA
ACGGCCCTGTGATGCAGAAGAAAACACTCGGCTGGGAGGCCTTCACCGAGACGCTGTACCCCGCTGACGG
CGGCCTGGAAGGCAGAAACGACATGGCCCTGAAGCTCGTGGGCGGGAGCCATCTGATCGCAAACGCCAAG
ACCACATATAGATCCAAGAAACCCGCTAAGAACCTCAAGATGCCTGGCGTCTACTATGTGGACTACAGAC
TGGAAAGAATCAAGGAGGCCAACAACGAGACCTACGTCGAGCAGCACGAGGTGGCAGTGGCCAGATACTG
CGACCTCCCTAGCAAACTGGGGCACAAGCTTAATAGTCGTGGAACAGGCGCGCCTCTGGAGGTACCC
[315 nt withheld, positions 1818-2132]
CTTCTCGTTCCTGACAAGTGCAAATTCTTACACCAGGAGAGGATGGATGTTTGCGAAACTCATCTTCACT
GGCACACCGTCGCCAAAGAGACATGCAGTGAGAAGAGTACCAACTTGCATGACTACGGCATGTTGCTGCC
CTGCGGAATTGACAAGTTCCGAGGGGTAGAGTTTGTGTGTTGCCCACTGGCTGAAGAAAGTGACAATGTG
GATTCTGCTGATGCGGAGGAGGATGACTCGGATGTCTGGTGGGGCGGAGCAGACACAGACTATGCAGATG
GGAGTGAAGACAAAGTAGTAGAAGTAGCAGAGGAGGAAGAAGTGGCTGAGGTGGAAGAAGAAGAAGCCGA
TGATGACGAGGACGATGAGGATGGTGATGAGGTAGAGGAAGAGGCTGAGGAACCCTACGAAGAAGCCACA
GAGAGAACCACCAGCATTGCCACCACCACCACCACCACCACAGAGTCTGTGGAAGAGGTGGTTCGAGTTC
CTACAACAGCAGCCAGTACCCCTGATGCCGTTGACAAGTATCTCGAGACACCTGGGGATGAGAATGAA
[540 nt withheld, positions 2691-3230]
AAAGAGCAAAACTATTCAGATGACGTCTTGGCCAACATGATTAGTGAACCAAGGATCAGTTACGGAAACG
ATGCTCTCATGCCATCTTTGACCGAAACGAAAACCACCGTGGAGCTCCTTCCCGTGAATGGAGAGTTCAG
CCTGGACGATCTCCAGCCGTGGCATTCTTTTGGGGCTGACTCTGTGCCAGCCAACACAGAAAACGAAGTT
GAGCCTGTTGATGCCCGCCCTGCTGCCGACCGAGGACTGACCACTCGACCAGGTTCTGGGTTGACAAATA
TCAAGACGGAGGAGATCTCTGAAGTGAAGATGGATGCAGAATTCCGACATGACTCAGGATATGAAGTTCA
TCATCAAGTATTGGTGTTCTTT
[60 nt withheld, positions 3603-3662]
ATAGCGACAGTGATCGTCATCACCTTGGTGATGCTGAAGAAGAAACAGTACACATCCATTCATCATGGTG
TGGTGGAGGTTGACGCCGCTGTCACCCCAGAGGAGCGCCACCTGTCCAAGATGCAGCAGAACGGCTACGA
AAATCCAACCTACAAGTTCTTTGAGCAGATGCAGAACACGCGTACGCGGCCGCTCGAGATGAGCGGGGGC
GAGGAGCTGTTCGCCGGCATCGTGCCCGTGCTGATCGAGCTGGACGGCGACGTGCACGGCCACAAGTTCA
GCGTGCGCGGCGAGGGCGAGGGCGACGCCGACTACGGCAAGCTGGAGATCAAGTTCATCTGCACCACCGG
CAAGCTGCCCGTGCCCTGGCCCACCCTGGTGACCACCCTCTGCTACGGCATCCAGTGCTTCGCCCGCTAC
CCCGAGCACATGAAGATGAACGACTTCTTCAAGAGCGCCATGCCCGAGGGCTACATCCAGGAGCGCACCA
TCCAGTTCCAGGACGACGGCAAGTACAAGACCCGCGGCGAGGTGAAGTTCGAGGGCGACACCCTGGTGAA
CCGCATCGAGCTGAAGGGCAAGGACTTCAAGGAGGACGGCAACATCCTGGGCCACAAGCTGGAGTACAGC
TTCAACAGCCACAACGTGTACATCCGCCCCGACAAGGCCAACAACGGCCTGGAGGCTAACTTCAAGACCC
GCCACAACATCGAGGGCGGCGGCGTGCAGCTGGCCGACCACTACCAGACCAACGTGCCCCTGGGCGACGG
CCCCGTGCTGATCCCCATCAACCACTACCTGAGCACTCAGACCAAGATCAGCAAGGACCGCAACGAGGCC
CGCGACCACATGGTGCTCCTGGAGTCCTTCAGCGCCTGCTGCCACACCCACGGCATGGACGAGCTGTACA
GGTCCGGACTCAGATAAGTTTAAACGGCCGGCCGCGGTCATAGCTGTTTCCTGAACAGATCCCGGGTGGC
ATCCCTGTGACCCCTCCCCAGTGCCTCTCCTGGCCCTGGAAGTTGCCACTCCAGTGCCCACCAGCCTTGT
CCTAATAAAATTAAGTTGCATCATTTTGTCTGACTAGGTGTCCTTCTATAATATTATGGGGTGGAGGGGG
GTGGTATGGAGCAAGGGGCAAGTTGGGAAGACAACCTGTAGGGCCTGCGGGGTCTATTGGGAACCAAGCT
GGAGTGCAGTGGCACAATCTTGGCTCACTGCAATCTCCGCCTCCTGGGTTCAAGCGATTCTCCTGCCTCA
GCCTCCCGAGTTGTTGGGATTCCAGGCATGCATGACCAGGCTCAGCTAATTTTTGTTTTTTTGGTAGAGA
CGGGGTTTCACCATATTGGCCAGGCTGGTCTCCAACTCCTAATCTCAGGTGATCTACCCACCTTGGCCTC
CCAAATTGCTGGGATTACAGGCGTGAACCACTGCTCCCTTCCCTGTCCTTCTGATTTTAAAATAACTATA
CCAGCAGGAGGACGTCCAGACACAGCATAGGCTACCTGGCCATGCCCAACCGGTGGGACATTTGAGTTGC
TTGCTTGGCACTGTCCTCTCATGCGTTGGGTCCACTCAGTAGATGCCTGTTGAATTGGGTACGCGGCCAG
CTTGGCTGTGGAATGTGTGTCAGTTAGGGTGTGGAAAGTCCCCAGGCTCCCCAGCAGGCAGAAGTATGCA
AAGCATGCATCTCAATTAGTCAGCAACCAGGTGTGGAAAGTCCCCAGGCTCCCCAGCAGGCAGAAGTATG
CAAAGCATGCATCTCAATTAGTCAGCAACCATAGTCCCGCCCCTAACTCCGCCCATCCCGCCCCTAACTC
CGCCCAGTTCCGCCCATTCTCCGCCCCATGGCTGACTAATTTTTTTTATTTATGCAGAGGCCGAGGCCGC
CTCGGCCTCTGAGCTATTCCAGAAGTAGTGAGGAGGCTTTTTTGGAGGCCTAGGCTTTTGCAAAAAGCTC
CCGGGAGCTTGTATATCCATTTTCGGATCTGATCAAGAGACAGGATGAGGATCGTTTCGCATGATTGAAC
AAGATGGATTGCACGCAGGTTCTCCGGCCGCTTGGGTGGAGAGGCTATTCGGCTATGACTGGGCACAACA
GACAATCGGCTGCTCTGATGCCGCCGTGTTCCGGCTGTCAGCGCAGGGGCGCCCGGTTCTTTTTGTCAAG
ACCGACCTGTCCGGTGCCCTGAATGAACTGCAGGACGAGGCAGCGCGGCTATCGTGGCTGGCCACGACGG
GCGTTCCTTGCGCAGCTGTGCTCGACGTTGTCACTGAAGCGGGAAGGGACTGGCTGCTATTGGGCGAAGT
GCCGGGGCAGGATCTCCTGTCATCTCACCTTGCTCCTGCCGAGAAAGTATCCATCATGGCTGATGCAATG
CGGCGGCTGCATACGCTTGATCCGGCTACCTGCCCATTCGACCACCAAGCGAAACATCGCATCGAGCGAG
CACGTACTCGGATGGAAGCCGGTCTTGTCGATCAGGATGATCTGGACGAAGAGCATCAGGGGCTCGCGCC
AGCCGAACTGTTCGCCAGGCTCAAGGCGCGCATGCCCGACGGCGAGGATCTCGTCGTGACCCATGGCGAT
GCCTGCTTGCCGAATATCATGGTGGAAAATGGCCGCTTTTCTGGATTCATCGACTGTGGCCGGCTGGGTG
TGGCCGACCGCTATCAGGACATAGCGTTGGCTACCCGTGATATTGCTGAAGAGCTTGGCGGCGAATGGGC
TGACCGCTTCCTCGTGCTTTACGGTATCGCCGCTCCCGATTCGCAGCGCATCGCCTTCTATCGCCTTCTT
GACGAGTTCTTCTGAGCGGGACTCTGGGGTTCGAAATGACCGACCAAGCGACGCCCAACCTGCCATCACG
AGATTTCGATTCCACCGCCGCCTTCTATGAAAGGTTGGGCTTCGGAATCGTTTTCCGGGACGCCGGCTGG
ATGATCCTCCAGCGCGGGGATCTCATGCTGGAGTTCTTCGCCCACCCCAACTTGTTTATTGCAGCTTATA
ATGGTTACAAATAAAGCAATAGCATCACAAATTTCACAAATAAAGCATTTTTTTCACTGCATTCTAGTTG
TGGTTTGTCCAAACTCATCAATGTATCTTATCATGTCTGTATACCGTCGACCTCTAGCTAGAGCTTGGCG
TAATCATGGTCATAGCTGTTTCCTGTGTGAAATTGTTATCCGCTCACAATTCCACACAACATACGAGCCG
GAAGCATAAAGTGTAAAGCCTGGGGTGCCTAATGAGTGAGCTAACTCACATTAATTGCGTTGCGCTCACT
GCCCGCTTTCCAGTCGGGAAACCTGTCGTGCCAGCTGCATTAATGAATCGGCCAACGCGCGGGGAGAGGC
GGTTTGCGTATTGGGCGCTCTTCCGCTTCCTCGCTCACTGACTCGCTGCGCTCGGTCGTTCGGCTGCGGC
GAGCGGTATCAGCTCACTCAAAGGCGGTAATACGGTTATCCACAGAATCAGGGGATAACGCAGGAAAGAA
CATGTGAGCAAAAGGCCAGCAAAAGGCCAGGAACCGTAAAAAGGCCGCGTTGCTGGCGTTTTTCCATAGG
CTCCGCCCCCCTGACGAGCATCACAAAAATCGACGCTCAAGTCAGAGGTGGCGAAACCCGACAGGACTAT
AAAGATACCAGGCGTTTCCCCCTGGAAGCTCCCTCGTGCGCTCTCCTGTTCCGACCCTGCCGCTTACCGG
ATACCTGTCCGCCTTTCTCCCTTCGGGAAGCGTGGCGCTTTCTCATAGCTCACGCTGTAGGTATCTCAGT
TCGGTGTAGGTCGTTCGCTCCAAGCTGGGCTGTGTGCACGAACCCCCCGTTCAGCCCGACCGCTGCGCCT
TATCCGGTAACTATCGTCTTGAGTCCAACCCGGTAAGACACGACTTATCGCCACTGGCAGCAGCCACTGG
TAACAGGATTAGCAGAGCGAGGTATGTAGGCGGTGCTACAGAGTTCTTGAAGTGGTGGCCTAACTACGGC
TACACTAGAAGAACAGTATTTGGTATCTGCGCTCTGCTGAAGCCAGTTACCTTCGGAAAAAGAGTTGGTA
GCTCTTGATCCGGCAAACAAACCACCGCTGGTAGCGGTGGTTTTTTTGTTTGCAAGCAGCAGATTACGCG
CAGAAAAAAAGGATCTCAAGAAGATCCTTTGATCTTTTCTACGGGGTCTGACGCTCAGTGGAACGAAAAC
TCACGTTAAGGGATTTTGGTCATGAGATTATCAAAAAGGATCTTCACCTAGATCCTTTTAAATTAAAAAT
GAAGTTTTAAATCAATCTAAAGTATATATGAGTAAACTTGGTCTGACAGTTACCAATGCTTAATCAGTGA
GGCACCTATCTCAGCGATCTGTCTATTTCGTTCATCCATAGTTGCCTGACTCCCCGTCGTGTAGATAACT
ACGATACGGGAGGGCTTACCATCTGGCCCCAGTGCTGCAATGATACCGCGAGACCCACGCTCACCGGCTC
CAGATTTATCAGCAATAAACCAGCCAGCCGGAAGGGCCGAGCGCAGAAGTGGTCCTGCAACTTTATCCGC
CTCCATCCAGTCTATTAATTGTTGCCGGGAAGCTAGAGTAAGTAGTTCGCCAGTTAATAGTTTGCGCAAC
GTTGTTGCCATTGCTACAGGCATCGTGGTGTCACGCTCGTCGTTTGGTATGGCTTCATTCAGCTCCGGTT
CCCAACGATCAAGGCGAGTTACATGATCCCCCATGTTGTGCAAAAAAGCGGTTAGCTCCTTCGGTCCTCC
GATCGTTGTCAGAAGTAAGTTGGCCGCAGTGTTATCACTCATGGTTATGGCAGCACTGCATAATTCTCTT
ACTGTCATGCCATCCGTAAGATGCTTTTCTGTGACTGGTGAGTACTCAACCAAGTCATTCTGAGAATAGT
GTATGCGGCGACCGAGTTGCTCTTGCCCGGCGTCAATACGGGATAATACCGCGCCACATAGCAGAACTTT
AAAAGTGCTCATCATTGGAAAACGTTCTTCGGGGCGAAAACTCTCAAGGATCTTACCGCTGTTGAGATCC
AGTTCGATGTAACCCACTCGTGCACCCAACTGATCTTCAGCATCTTTTACTTTCACCAGCGTTTCTGGGT
GAGCAAAAACAGGAAGGCAAAATGCCGCAAAAAAGGGAATAAGGGCGACACGGAAATGTTGAATACTCAT
ACTCTTCCTTTTTCAATATTATTGAAGCATTTATCAGGGTTATTGTCTCATGAGCGGATACATATTTGAA
TGTATTTAGAAAAATAAACAAATAGGGGTTCCGCGCACATTTCCCCGAAAAGTGCCACCTG
[124 nt withheld, positions 8974-9097]
C
[91 nt withheld, positions 9099-9189]
A
[49 nt withheld, positions 9191-9239]
CCTTTGACGTTGGAGTCCACGTTCTTT
[37 nt withheld, positions 9267-9303]
ACCCTATCTCGGTCTATTCTTTTGATTTATAAGGGATTTTGCCGATTTCGGCCTATTGGTTAAAAAATGA
GCTGATTTAACAAAAATTTAACGCGAATTTT
Features (pLannotate 1.2.2; 21 found; start..end, strand, type, name):
      1..25      +  rep_origin     M13 ori (fragment): M13 bacteriophage origin of replication; arrow indicates direction of (+) strand synthesis
     29..183     -  CDS            lacZα (fragment): LacZα fragment of β-galactosidase; lacZ fragment
    343..722     +  enhancer       CMV enhancer: human cytomegalovirus immediate early enhancer
    724..923     +  promoter       CMV promoter: human cytomegalovirus (CMV) immediate early promoter
    952..970     +  promoter       T7 promoter: promoter for bacteriophage T7 RNA polymerase
   1086..1784    +  CDS            TagBFP: TagBFP is a basic (constitutively fluorescent) blue fluorescent protein published in 2008, derived from Entacmaea quadricolor. It is reported to be a very rapidly-maturing monomer with very low acid sensitivity.
   1755..3839    +  CDS            APP (fragment) (sequence partly withheld): A4_CAVPO - Experimental evidence at protein level: Swiss-Prot protein existence level 1. N-APP binds TNFRSF21 triggering caspase activation and degeneration of both neuronal cell bodies (via caspase-3) and axons (via caspase-6). From Cavia porcellus (Guinea pig).
   3861..4574    +  CDS            TagGFP2: TagGFP2 is a basic (constitutively fluorescent) green fluorescent protein published in 2008, derived from Aequorea macrodactyla. It is reported to be a very rapidly-maturing monomer with low acid sensitivity.
   4636..5258    +  polyA_signal   hGH poly(A) signal: human growth hormone polyadenylation signal
   5287..5616    +  promoter       SV40 promoter: SV40 enhancer and early promoter
   5683..6474    +  CDS            neo: KKA2_KLEPN - Also known as kan, nptII. Experimental evidence at protein level: Swiss-Prot protein existence level 1. Resistance to kanamycin, neomycin, paromomycin, ribostamycin, butirosin and gentamicin B. From Klebsiella pneumoniae.
   6498..6656    +  CDS            ble (fragment): BLE_KLEPN - Experimental evidence at protein level: Swiss-Prot protein existence level 1. Binding protein with a strong affinity to the bleomycin family of antibiotics. Binds to CL990; an antimitotic-antibiotic compound. From Klebsiella pneumoniae.
   6651..6772    +  polyA_signal   SV40 poly(A) signal: SV40 polyadenylation signal
   6845..6861    -  protein_bind   lac operator: The lac repressor binds to the lac operator to inhibit transcription in E. coli. This inhibition can be relieved by adding lactose or isopropyl-β-D-thiogalactopyranoside (IPTG). lac repressor encoded by lacI
   6869..6899    -  promoter       lac promoter: promoter for the E. coli lac operon
   6914..6935    -  protein_bind   CAP binding site: CAP binding activates transcription in the presence of cAMP. E. coli catabolite activator protein
   6948..7040    -  CDS            lacI (fragment): lac repressor; lacI; The lac repressor binds to the lac operator to inhibit transcription in E. coli. This inhibition can be relieved by adding lactose or isopropyl-β-D-thiogalactopyranoside (IPTG).
   7223..7811    -  rep_origin     ori: high-copy-number ColE1/pMB1/pBR322/pUC origin of replication
   7982..8842    -  CDS            AmpR: β-lactamase; bla; confers resistance to ampicillin, carbenicillin, and related antibiotics
   8843..8947    -  promoter       AmpR promoter: bla
   8974..9402    +  rep_origin     f1 ori (sequence partly withheld): f1 bacteriophage origin of replication; arrow indicates direction of (+) strand synthesis
