[The description below was written by a language model from this plasmid's Addgene catalogue record and pLannotate feature annotations shown in this document.]
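Description:
mBFP-APPP1-mGFP is a mammalian expression plasmid of about 9.4 kb built on the Origene pCMV6-AN-mGFP backbone. It encodes the human amyloid precursor protein, 695-residue isoform (APP695), as a dual-colour fusion. The CMV immediate-early enhancer and promoter drive a single open reading frame, which is terminated by the human growth hormone polyadenylation signal. In this frame a blue fluorescent protein sits at the N-terminal end of APP and a green fluorescent protein follows the C-terminus. The catalogue names these tags mtagBFP2 and mEGFP. The automated annotation instead matches them to TagBFP and TagGFP2, and it labels the APP region by its closest database hit, a guinea pig orthologue, although the record gives the insert as human. A T7 promoter lies just downstream of the CMV promoter.

This plasmid is a variant of the parental mBFP-APP-mGFP construct and carries a lysine-to-valine substitution at position 612, described as preventing alpha-secretase activity on the protein. Because the two fluorophores flank the secretase cleavage region, the extracellular and intracellular portions of APP can in principle be followed separately. The mutant therefore allows processing to be examined without the alpha-secretase route. The associated work concerns APP and BACE1 processing and plasma membrane mobility under cholesterol enrichment.

An SV40 promoter-driven neomycin phosphotransferase cassette with an SV40 poly(A) signal permits G418 selection of transfected mammalian cells. In E. coli the plasmid is maintained through a high-copy ColE1/pUC-type origin and ampicillin resistance. An f1 origin and residual lac-region fragments are also present in the backbone.
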