Addgene plasmid #196695: mBFP-APPP1-mGFP
Purpose: As mBFP-APP-mGFP, but with substitution at position 612 that prevents alpha-secretase activity
Depositing lab: Martino Calamai. Depositing organization: European Laboratory for Non-Linear Spectroscopy (LENS). Publication: APP and Bace1: Differential effect of cholesterol enrichment on processing and plasma membrane mobility. Capitini C, Bigi A, Parenti N, Emanuele M, Bianchi N, Cascella R, Cecchi C, Maggi L, Annunziato F, Pavone FS, Calamai M. iScience. 2023 Apr 11;26(5):106611. doi: 10.1016/j.isci.2023.106611. eCollection 2023 May 19. PubMed 37128606.
Backbone
  Vector backbone: pCMV6-AN-mGFP
  Backbone manufacturer: Origene
  Backbone size w/o insert (bp): 5900
  Total vector size (bp): 9400
  Vector type: Mammalian Expression
  Selectable markers: Neomycin (select with G418)
Growth in bacteria
  Bacterial resistance: Ampicillin, 100 μg/mL
  Growth temperature: 37°C
  Growth strain: DH5alpha
  Copy number: Unknown
Gene/Insert
  Gene/Insert name: Amyloid Precursor Protein 695 isoform (alt name: amyloid beta precursor protein, APP, APP695)
  Species: H. sapiens (human)
  Insert size (bp): 3499
  Mutation: Lys to Val substitution at position 612
  Entrez Gene: APP (a.k.a. AAA, ABETA, ABPP, AD1, APPI, CTFgamma, CVAP, PN-II, PN2, alpha-sAPP, preA4)
  Promoter: CMV
  Tag / fusion protein: mtagBFP2 (N terminal on insert); mEGFP (C terminal on backbone)
  Cloning method: Unknown
  Sequencing primers: 5′ GGACTTTCCAAAATGTCG; 3′ CCCACCAGCCTTGTCCTAAT
Terms and licenses: Academic/Nonprofit Terms; Industry Terms: Not Available to Industry
How to cite: mBFP-APPP1-mGFP was a gift from Martino Calamai (Addgene plasmid # 196695 ; http://n2t.net/addgene:196695 ; RRID:Addgene_196695)
